Addgene plasmid #131848: pHcRed-NPM1cNLSdN243-C1
Purpose: Expresses HcRed-NPM1c (cytoplasmic mutant, human) with the NLS domain (aa. 121-195) attached to the last 50 aminoacids in mammalian cells through transient transfection
Depositing lab: Mark Minden. Depositing organization: University Health Network. Publication: NPM1c impedes CTCF functions through cytoplasmic mislocalization in acute myeloid leukemia. Wang AJ, Han Y, Jia N, Chen P, Minden MD. Leukemia. 2020 May;34(5):1278-1290. doi: 10.1038/s41375-019-0681-8. Epub 2019 Dec 12. PubMed 31831844.
Backbone
  Vector backbone: pHcRed-C1
  Vector type: Mammalian Expression
  Selectable markers: Neomycin (select with G418)
Growth in bacteria
  Bacterial resistance: Kanamycin, 50 μg/mL
  Growth temperature: 37°C
  Growth strain: DH5alpha
  Copy number: High Copy
Gene/Insert
  Gene/Insert name: NPM1
  Species: H. sapiens (human)
  Mutation: This is a deletion contruct of the cytoplasmic mutant causing AML, where a TCTG insertion occurs within exon 12. It contains aa.121-195 attached to the last 50 amino acids
  Entrez Gene: NPM1 (a.k.a. B23, NPM)
  Tag / fusion protein: HcRed (N terminal on backbone)
Terms and licenses: Academic/Nonprofit Terms; Industry Terms: Not Available to Industry
How to cite: pHcRed-NPM1cNLSdN243-C1 was a gift from Mark Minden (Addgene plasmid # 131848 ; http://n2t.net/addgene:131848 ; RRID:Addgene_131848)
