[The description below was written by a language model from this plasmid's Addgene catalogue record and pLannotate feature annotations shown in this document.]
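Description:
pHcRed-NPM1cNLSdN243-C1 is a mammalian expression plasmid of about 5.1 kb built on the pHcRed-C1 backbone and intended for transient transfection. It replicates in E. coli from a high-copy ColE1/pUC-type origin and also carries an f1 phage origin. A single Tn5 aminoglycoside phosphotransferase gene (NeoR/KanR) provides both selections. A bacterial bla-type promoter drives it for kanamycin resistance in bacteria, and the SV40 enhancer/early promoter drives it for G418 selection in mammalian cells, with the HSV TK polyadenylation signal downstream. The short ble, large T antigen and bGH poly(A) matches in the annotation are small fragments. They are most likely backbone remnants or incidental similarity rather than functional parts.

The expression cassette uses the human CMV immediate-early enhancer and promoter to transcribe a fusion protein, terminated by the SV40 poly(A) signal. The far-red fluorescent protein HcRed1 sits at the N terminus. It is joined through residual multiple cloning site sequence to a truncated form of human nucleophosmin (NPM1). The insert derives from NPM1c, the cytoplasmic mutant associated with acute myeloid leukemia, in which a TCTG insertion in exon 12 alters the C terminus. In this deletion construct, the region containing the nuclear localization signal (amino acids 121-195) is attached directly to the last 50 amino acids of the mutant protein. The annotated NPM1 match covers only part of this insert.

The HcRed tag allows the subcellular distribution of the fragment to be followed by fluorescence microscopy. The construct therefore suits domain-mapping experiments that ask which portions of NPM1c govern its localization. The associated work concerns cytoplasmic mislocalization of CTCF by NPM1c in leukemia.
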