Features (pLannotate 1.2.2; 15 found; start..end, strand, type, name):
     61..364     +  enhancer       CMV enhancer: human cytomegalovirus immediate early enhancer
    365..568     +  promoter       CMV promoter: human cytomegalovirus (CMV) immediate early promoter
    613..1297    +  CDS            HcRed1 (fragment): far-red fluorescent variant of Heteractis crispa chromoprotein mammalian codon-optimized
   1297..1333    +  misc_feature   MCS (fragment): multiple cloning site
   1369..1689    +  CDS            NPM1 (fragment): NPM_HUMAN - Also known as NPM. Experimental evidence at protein level: Swiss-Prot protein existence level 1. Involved in diverse cellular processes such as ribosome biogenesis, centrosome duplication, protein chaperoning, histone assembly, cell proliferation, and regulation of tumor suppressors p53/TP53 and ARF. Binds ribosome presumably to drive ribosome nuclear export. Associated with nucleolar ribonucleoprotein structures and bind single-stranded nucleic acids. Acts as a chaperonin for the core histones H3, H2B and H4. Stimulates APEX1 endonuclease activity on apurinic/apyrimidinic (AP) dou
   1748..1832    +  CDS            large T antigen (fragment): large T antigen from SV40 (simian virus 40)
   1855..1976    +  polyA_signal   SV40 poly(A) signal: SV40 polyadenylation signal
   2010..2438    -  rep_origin     f1 ori (sequence partly withheld): f1 bacteriophage origin of replication; arrow indicates direction of (+) strand synthesis
   2465..2569    +  promoter       AmpR promoter: bla
   2571..2928    +  promoter       SV40 promoter: SV40 enhancer and early promoter
   2963..3757    +  CDS            NeoR/KanR: aminoglycoside phosphotransferase from Tn5; aph(3')-II (or nptII); confers resistance to neomycin, kanamycin, and G418 (Geneticin®)
   3778..3930    +  CDS            ble (fragment): BLE_KLEPN - Experimental evidence at protein level: Swiss-Prot protein existence level 1. Binding protein with a strong affinity to the bleomycin family of antibiotics. Binds to CL990; an antimitotic-antibiotic compound. From Klebsiella pneumoniae.
   3989..4036    +  polyA_signal   HSV TK poly(A) signal: herpes simplex virus thymidine kinase polyadenylation signal (Cole and Stacy, 1985)
   4127..4143    -  polyA_signal   bGH poly(A) signal (fragment): bovine growth hormone polyadenylation signal
   4365..4953    +  rep_origin     ori: high-copy-number ColE1/pMB1/pBR322/pUC origin of replication
>Addgene plasmid #131848 | pHcRed-NPM1cNLSdN243-C1 | addgene full sequence | sequence record 264370 | Addgene NGS Result
TAGTTATTAATAGTAATCAATTACGGGGTCATTAGTTCATAGCCCATATATGGAGTTCCGCGTTACATAA
CTTACGGTAAATGGCCCGCCTGGCTGACCGCCCAACGACCCCCGCCCATTGACGTCAATAATGACGTATG
TTCCCATAGTAACGCCAATAGGGACTTTCCATTGACGTCAATGGGTGGAGTATTTACGGTAAACTGCCCA
CTTGGCAGTACATCAAGTGTATCATATGCCAAGTACGCCCCCTATTGACGTCAATGACGGTAAATGGCCC
GCCTGGCATTATGCCCAGTACATGACCTTATGGGACTTTCCTACTTGGCAGTACATCTACGTATTAGTCA
TCGCTATTACCATGGTGATGCGGTTTTGGCAGTACATCAATGGGCGTGGATAGCGGTTTGACTCACGGGG
ATTTCCAAGTCTCCACCCCATTGACGTCAATGGGAGTTTGTTTTGGCACCAAAATCAACGGGACTTTCCA
AAATGTCGTAACAACTCCGCCCCATTGACGCAAATGGGCGGTAGGCGTGTACGGTGGGAGGTCTATATAA
GCAGAGCTGGTTTAGTGAACCGTCAGATCCGCTAGCGCTACCGGTCGCCACCATGGTGAGCGGCCTGCTG
AAGGAGAGTATGCGCATCAAGATGTACATGGAGGGCACCGTGAACGGCCACTACTTCAAGTGCGAGGGCG
AGGGCGACGGCAACCCCTTCGCCGGCACCCAGAGCATGAGAATCCACGTGACCGAGGGCGCCCCCCTGCC
CTTCGCCTTCGACATCCTGGCCCCCTGCTGCGAGTACGGCAGCAGGACCTTCGTGCACCACACCGCCGAG
ATCCCCGACTTCTTCAAGCAGAGCTTCCCCGAGGGCTTCACCTGGGAGAGAACCACCACCTACGAGGACG
GCGGCATCCTGACCGCCCACCAGGACACCAGCCTGGAGGGCAACTGCCTGATCTACAAGGTGAAGGTGCA
CGGCACCAACTTCCCCGCCGACGGCCCCGTGATGAAGAACAAGAGCGGCGGCTGGGAGCCCAGCACCGAG
GTGGTGTACCCCGAGAACGGCGTGCTGTGCGGCCGGAACGTGATGGCCCTGAAGGTGGGCGACCGGCACC
TGATCTGCCACCACTACACCAGCTACCGGAGCAAGAAGGCCGTGCGCGCCCTGACCATGCCCGGCTTCCA
CTTCACCGACATCCGGCTCCAGATGCTGCGGAAGAAGAAGGACGAGTACTTCGAGCTGTACGAGGCCAGC
GTGGCCCGGTACAGCGACCTGCCCGAGAAGGCCAACTCCGGACTCAGATCTCGAGCTCAAGCTTCGAATT
CTGAGGAAGATGCAGAGTCAGAAGATGAAGAGGAGGAAGATGTGAAACTCTTAAGTATATCTGGAAAGCG
GTCTGCCCCTGGAGGTGGTAGCAAGGTTCCACAGAAAAAAGTAAAACTTGCTGCTGATGAAGATGATGAC
GATGATGATGAAGAGGATGATGATGAAGATGATGATGATGATGATTTTGATGATGAGGAAGCTGAAGAGA
AAGCGGGTACCAGCGGCGTAGAAGACATTAAAGCAAAAATGCAAGCAAGTATAGAAAAAGGTGGTTCTCT
TCCCAAAGTGGAAGCCAAATTCATCAATTATGTGAAGAATTGCTTCCGGATGACTGACCAAGAGGCTATT
CAAGATCTCTGTCTGGCAGTGGAGGAAGTCTCTTTAAGAAAATAGGGATCCACCGGATCTAGATAACTGA
TCATAATCAGCCATACCACATTTGTAGAGGTTTTACTTGCTTTAAAAAACCTCCCACACCTCCCCCTGAA
CCTGAAACATAAAATGAATGCAATTGTTGTTGTTAACTTGTTTATTGCAGCTTATAATGGTTACAAATAA
AGCAATAGCATCACAAATTTCACAAATAAAGCATTTTTTTCACTGCATTCTAGTTGTGGTTTGTCCAAAC
TCATCAATGTATCTTAACGCGTAAATTGTAAGCGTTAATATTTTGTTAAAATTCGCGTTAAATTTTTGTT
AAATCAGCTCATTTTTTAACCAATAGGCCGAAATCGGCAAAATCCCTTATAAATCAAAAGAATAGACCGA
GATAGGGT
[37 nt withheld, positions 2109-2145]
AAAGAACGTGGACTCCAACGTCAAAGG
[49 nt withheld, positions 2173-2221]
T
[91 nt withheld, positions 2223-2313]
G
[124 nt withheld, positions 2315-2438]
CAGGTGGCACTTTTCGGGGAAATGTGCGCGGAACCCCTATTTGTTTATTTTTCTAAATACATTCAAATAT
GTATCCGCTCATGAGACAATAACCCTGATAAATGCTTCAATAATATTGAAAAAGGAAGAGTCCTGAGGCG
GAAAGAACCAGCTGTGGAATGTGTGTCAGTTAGGGTGTGGAAAGTCCCCAGGCTCCCCAGCAGGCAGAAG
TATGCAAAGCATGCATCTCAATTAGTCAGCAACCAGGTGTGGAAAGTCCCCAGGCTCCCCAGCAGGCAGA
AGTATGCAAAGCATGCATCTCAATTAGTCAGCAACCATAGTCCCGCCCCTAACTCCGCCCATCCCGCCCC
TAACTCCGCCCAGTTCCGCCCATTCTCCGCCCCATGGCTGACTAATTTTTTTTATTTATGCAGAGGCCGA
GGCCGCCTCGGCCTCTGAGCTATTCCAGAAGTAGTGAGGAGGCTTTTTTGGAGGCCTAGGCTTTTGCAAA
GATCGATCAAGAGACAGGATGAGGATCGTTTCGCATGATTGAACAAGATGGATTGCACGCAGGTTCTCCG
GCCGCTTGGGTGGAGAGGCTATTCGGCTATGACTGGGCACAACAGACAATCGGCTGCTCTGATGCCGCCG
TGTTCCGGCTGTCAGCGCAGGGGCGCCCGGTTCTTTTTGTCAAGACCGACCTGTCCGGTGCCCTGAATGA
ACTGCAAGACGAGGCAGCGCGGCTATCGTGGCTGGCCACGACGGGCGTTCCTTGCGCAGCTGTGCTCGAC
GTTGTCACTGAAGCGGGAAGGGACTGGCTGCTATTGGGCGAAGTGCCGGGGCAGGATCTCCTGTCATCTC
ACCTTGCTCCTGCCGAGAAAGTATCCATCATGGCTGATGCAATGCGGCGGCTGCATACGCTTGATCCGGC
TACCTGCCCATTCGACCACCAAGCGAAACATCGCATCGAGCGAGCACGTACTCGGATGGAAGCCGGTCTT
GTCGATCAGGATGATCTGGACGAAGAGCATCAGGGGCTCGCGCCAGCCGAACTGTTCGCCAGGCTCAAGG
CGAGCATGCCCGACGGCGAGGATCTCGTCGTGACCCATGGCGATGCCTGCTTGCCGAATATCATGGTGGA
AAATGGCCGCTTTTCTGGATTCATCGACTGTGGCCGGCTGGGTGTGGCGGACCGCTATCAGGACATAGCG
TTGGCTACCCGTGATATTGCTGAAGAGCTTGGCGGCGAATGGGCTGACCGCTTCCTCGTGCTTTACGGTA
TCGCCGCTCCCGATTCGCAGCGCATCGCCTTCTATCGCCTTCTTGACGAGTTCTTCTGAGCGGGACTCTG
GGGTTCGAAATGACCGACCAAGCGACGCCCAACCTGCCATCACGAGATTTCGATTCCACCGCCGCCTTCT
ATGAAAGGTTGGGCTTCGGAATCGTTTTCCGGGACGCCGGCTGGATGATCCTCCAGCGCGGGGATCTCAT
GCTGGAGTTCTTCGCCCACCCTAGGGGGAGGCTAACTGAAACACGGAAGGAGACAATACCGGAAGGAACC
CGCGCTATGACGGCAATAAAAAGACAGAATAAAACGCACGGTGTTGGGTCGTTTGTTCATAAACGCGGGG
TTCGGTCCCAGGGCTGGCACTCTGTCGATACCCCACCGAGACCCCATTGGGGCCAATACGCCCGCGTTTC
TTCCTTTTCCCCACCCCACCCCCCAAGTTCGGGTGAAGGCCCAGGGCTCGCAGCCAACGTCGGGGCGGCA
GGCCCTGCCATAGCCTCAGGTTACTCATATATACTTTAGATTGATTTAAAACTTCATTTTTAATTTAAAA
GGATCTAGGTGAAGATCCTTTTTGATAATCTCATGACCAAAATCCCTTAACGTGAGTTTTCGTTCCACTG
AGCGTCAGACCCCGTAGAAAAGATCAAAGGATCTTCTTGAGATCCTTTTTTTCTGCGCGTAATCTGCTGC
TTGCAAACAAAAAAACCACCGCTACCAGCGGTGGTTTGTTTGCCGGATCAAGAGCTACCAACTCTTTTTC
CGAAGGTAACTGGCTTCAGCAGAGCGCAGATACCAAATACTGTTCTTCTAGTGTAGCCGTAGTTAGGCCA
CCACTTCAAGAACTCTGTAGCACCGCCTACATACCTCGCTCTGCTAATCCTGTTACCAGTGGCTGCTGCC
AGTGGCGATAAGTCGTGTCTTACCGGGTTGGACTCAAGACGATAGTTACCGGATAAGGCGCAGCGGTCGG
GCTGAACGGGGGGTTCGTGCACACAGCCCAGCTTGGAGCGAACGACCTACACCGAACTGAGATACCTACA
GCGTGAGCTATGAGAAAGCGCCACGCTTCCCGAAGGGAGAAAGGCGGACAGGTATCCGGTAAGCGGCAGG
GTCGGAACAGGAGAGCGCACGAGGGAGCTTCCAGGGGGAAACGCCTGGTATCTTTATAGTCCTGTCGGGT
TTCGCCACCTCTGACTTGAGCGTCGATTTTTGTGATGCTCGTCAGGGGGGCGGAGCCTATGGAAAAACGC
CAGCAACGCGGCCTTTTTACGGTTCCTGGCCTTTTGCTGGCCTTTTGCTCACATGTTCTTTCCTGCGTTA
TCCCCTGATTCTGTGGATAACCGTATTACCGCCATGCAT
